>Addgene plasmid #89642 | Lenti-sgArid1a/Cre | depositor full sequence | sequence record 176150 | Lenti-sgArid1a/Cre sequence 7762 bps
GTCGACGGATCGGGAGATCTCCCGATCCCCTATGGTGCACTCTCAGTACAATCTGCTCTGATGCCGCATA
GTTAAGCCAGTATCTGCTCCCTGCTTGTGTGTTGGAGGTCGCTGAGTAGTGCGCGAGCAAAATTTAAGCT
ACAACAAGGCAAGGCTTGACCGACAATTGCATGAAGAATCTGCTTAGGGTTAGGCGTTTTGCGCTGCTTC
GCGATGTACGGGCCAGATATACGCGTTGACATTGATTATTGACTAGTTATTAATAGTAATCAATTACGGG
GTCATTAGTTCATAGCCCATATATGGAGTTCCGCGTTACATAACTTACGGTAAATGGCCCGCCTGGCTGA
CCGCCCAACGACCCCCGCCCATTGACGTCAATAATGACGTATGTTCCCATAGTAACGCCAATAGGGACTT
TCCATTGACGTCAATGGGTGGAGTATTTACGGTAAACTGCCCACTTGGCAGTACATCAAGTGTATCATAT
GCCAAGTACGCCCCCTATTGACGTCAATGACGGTAAATGGCCCGCCTGGCATTATGCCCAGTACATGACC
TTATGGGACTTTCCTACTTGGCAGTACATCTACGTATTAGTCATCGCTATTACCATGGTGATGCGGTTTT
GGCAGTACATCAATGGGCGTGGATAGCGGTTTGACTCACGGGGATTTCCAAGTCTCCACCCCATTGACGT
CAATGGGAGTTTGTTTTGGCACCAAAATCAACGGGACTTTCCAAAATGTCGTAACAACTCCGCCCCATTG
ACGCAAATGGGCGGTAGGCGTGTACGGTGGGAGGTCTATATAAGCAGCGCGTTTTGCCTGTACTGGGTCT
CTCTGGTTAGACCAGATCTGAGCCTGGGAGCTCTCTGGCTAACTAGGGAACCCACTGCTTAAGCCTCAAT
AAAGCTTGCCTTGAGTGCTTCAAGTAGTGTGTGCCCGTCTGTTGTGTGACTCTGGTAACTAGAGATCCCT
CAGACCCTTTTAGTCAGTGTGGAAAATCTCTAGCAGTGGCGCCCGAACAGGGACTTGAAAGCGAAAGGGA
AACCAGAGGAGCTCTCTCGACGCAGGACTCGGCTTGCTGAAGCGCGCACGGCAAGAGGCGAGGGGCGGCG
ACTGGTGAGTACGCCAAAAATTTTGACTAGCGGAGGCTAGAAGGAGAGAGATGGGTGCGAGAGCGTCAGT
ATTAAGCGGGGGAGAATTAGATCGCGATGGGAAAAAATTCGGTTAAGGCCAGGGGGAAAGAAAAAATATA
AATTAAAACATATAGTATGGGCAAGCAGGGAGCTAGAACGATTCGCAGTTAATCCTGGCCTGTTAGAAAC
ATCAGAAGGCTGTAGACAAATACTGGGACAGCTACAACCATCCCTTCAGACAGGATCAGAAGAACTTAGA
TCATTATATAATACAGTAGCAACCCTCTATTGTGTGCATCAAAGGATAGAGATAAAAGACACCAAGGAAG
CTTTAGACAAGATAGAGGAAGAGCAAAACAAAAGTAAGACCACCGCACAGCAAGCGGCCGGCCGCGCTGA
TCTTCAGACCTGGAGGAGGAGATATGAGGGACAATTGGAGAAGTGAATTATATAAATATAAAGTAGTAAA
AATTGAACCATTAGGAGTAGCACCCACCAAGGCAAAGAGAAGAGTGGTGCAGAGAGAAAAAAGAGCAGTG
GGAATAGGAGCTTTGTTCCTTGGGTTCTTGGGAGCAGCAGGAAGCACTATGGGCGCAGCGTCAATGACGC
TGACGGTACAGGCCAGACAATTATTGTCTGGTATAGTGCAGCAGCAGAACAATTTGCTGAGGGCTATTGA
GGCGCAACAGCATCTGTTGCAACTCACAGTCTGGGGCATCAAGCAGCTCCAGGCAAGAATCCTGGCTGTG
GAAAGATACCTAAAGGATCAACAGCTCCTGGGGATTTGGGGTTGCTCTGGAAAACTCATTTGCACCACTG
CTGTGCCTTGGAATGCTAGTTGGAGTAATAAATCTCTGGAACAGATTTGGAATCACACGACCTGGATGGA
GTGGGACAGAGAAATTAACAATTACACAAGCTTAATACACTCCTTAATTGAAGAATCGCAAAACCAGCAA
GAAAAGAATGAACAAGAATTATTGGAATTAGATAAATGGGCAAGTTTGTGGAATTGGTTTAACATAACAA
ATTGGCTGTGGTATATAAAATTATTCATAATGATAGTAGGAGGCTTGGTAGGTTTAAGAATAGTTTTTGC
TGTACTTTCTATAGTGAATAGAGTTAGGCAGGGATATTCACCATTATCGTTTCAGACCCACCTCCCAACC
CCGAGGGGACCCGACAGGCCCGAAGGAATAGAAGAAGAAGGTGGAGAGAGAGACAGAGACAGATCCATTC
GATTAGTGAACGGATCGGCACTGCGTGCGCCAATTCTGCAGACAAATGGCAGTATTCATCCACAATTTTA
AAAGAAAAGGGGGGATTGGGGGGTACAGTGCAGGGGAAAGAATAGTAGACATAATAGCAACAGACATACA
AACTAAAGAATTACAAAAACAAATTACAAAAATTCAAAATTTTCGGGTTTATTACAGGGACAGCAGAGAT
CCAGTTTGGTTAGTACCGGGCCCGCTCTAGCCCTGCAGGAACTGTTTAAACTGTGAGGGCCTATTTCCCA
TGATTCCTTCATATTTGCATATACGATACAAGGCTGTTAGAGAGATAATTGGAATTAATTTGACTGTAAA
CACAAAGATATTAGTACAAAATACGTGACGTAGAAAGTAATAATTTCTTGGGTAGTTTGCAGTTTTAAAA
TTATGTTTTAAAATGGACTATCATATGCTTACCGTAACTTGAAAGTATTTCGATTTCTTGGCTTTATATA
TCTTGTGGAAAGGACCAAACACCGTATGGGTTAGTCCCACCATAGTTTTAGAGCTAGAAATAGCAAGTTA
AAATAAGGCTAGTCCGTTATCAACTTGAAAAAGTGGCACCGAGTCGGTGCTTTTTTGTTTGGCGCGCCTA
TGGCTTAATTAACATGGCGGCCGCATTCTACCGGGTAGGGGAGGCGCTTTTCCCAAGGCAGTCTGGAGCA
TGCGCTTTAGCAGCCCCGCTGGGCACTTGGCGCTACACAAGTGGCCTCTGGCCTCGCACACATTCCACAT
CCACCGGTAGGCGCCAACCGGCTCCGTTCTTTGGTGGCCCCTTCGCGCCACCTTCTACTCCTCCCCTAGT
CAGGAAGTTCCCCCCCGCCCCGCAGCTCGCGTCGTGCAGGACGTGACAAATGGAAGTAGCACGTCTCACT
AGTCTCGTGCAGATGGACAGCACCGCTGAGCAATGGAAGCGGGTAGGCCTTTGGGGCAGCGGCCAATAGC
AGCTTTGCTCCTTCGCTTTCTGGGCTCAGAGGCTGGGAAGGGGTGGGTCCGGGGGCGGGCTCAGGGGCGG
GCTCAGGGGCGGGGCGGGCGCCCGAAGGTCCTCCGGAGGCCCGGCATTCTGCACGCTTCAAAAGCGCACG
TCTGCCGCGCTGTTCTCCTCTTCCTCATCTCCGGGACCCGGGATGCCCAAGAAGAAGAGGAAGGTGTCCA
ATTTACTGACCGTACACCAAAATTTGCCTGCATTACCGGTCGATGCAACGAGTGATGAGGTTCGCAAGAA
CCTGATGGACATGTTCAGGGATCGCCAGGCGTTTTCTGAGCATACCTGGAAAATGCTTCTGTCCGTTTGC
CGGTCGTGGGCGGCATGGTGCAAGTTGAATAACCGGAAATGGTTTCCCGCAGAACCTGAAGATGTTCGCG
ATTATCTTCTATATCTTCAGGCGCGCGGTCTGGCAGTAAAAACTATCCAGCAACATTTGGGCCAGCTAAA
CATGCTTCATCGTCGGTCCGGGCTGCCACGACCAAGTGACAGCAATGCTGTTTCACTGGTTATGCGGCGG
ATCCGAAAAGAAAACGTTGATGCCGGTGAACGTGCAAAACAGGCTCTAGCGTTCGAACGCACTGATTTCG
ACCAGGTTCGTTCACTCATGGAAAATAGCGATCGCTGCCAGGATATACGTAATCTGGCATTTCTGGGGAT
TGCTTATAACACCCTGTTACGTATAGCCGAAATTGCCAGGATCAGGGTTAAAGATATCTCACGTACTGAC
GGTGGGAGAATGTTAATCCATATTGGCAGAACGAAAACGCTGGTTAGCACCGCAGGTGTAGAGAAGGCAC
TTAGCCTGGGGGTAACTAAACTGGTCGAGCGATGGATTTCCGTCTCTGGTGTAGCTGATGATCCGAATAA
CTACCTGTTTTGCCGGGTCAGAAAAAATGGTGTTGCCGCGCCATCTGCCACCAGCCAGCTATCAACTCGC
GCCCTGGAAGGGATTTTTGAAGCAACTCATCGATTGATTTACGGCGCTAAGGATGACTCTGGTCAGAGAT
ACCTGGCCTGGTCTGGACACAGTGCCCGTGTCGGAGCCGCGCGAGATATGGCCCGCGCTGGAGTTTCAAT
ACCGGAGATCATGCAAGCTGGTGGCTGGACCAATGTAAATATTGTCATGAACTATATCCGTAACCTGGAT
AGTGAAACAGGGGCAATGGTGCGCCTGCTGGAAGATGGCGATTAGCCATGTTTAAGGGTTCCGGTTCCAC
TAGGTACAATTCGATATCAAGCTTATCGATAATCAACCTCTGGATTACAAAATTTGTGAAAGATTGACTG
GTATTCTTAACTATGTTGCTCCTTTTACGCTATGTGGATACGCTGCTTTAATGCCTTTGTATCATGCTAT
TGCTTCCCGTATGGCTTTCATTTTCTCCTCCTTGTATAAATCCTGGTTGCTGTCTCTTTATGAGGAGTTG
TGGCCCGTTGTCAGGCAACGTGGCGTGGTGTGCACTGTGTTTGCTGACGCAACCCCCACTGGTTGGGGCA
TTGCCACCACCTGTCAGCTCCTTTCCGGGACTTTCGCTTTCCCCCTCCCTATTGCCACGGCGGAACTCAT
CGCCGCCTGCCTTGCCCGCTGCTGGACAGGGGCTCGGCTGTTGGGCACTGACAATTCCGTGGTGTTGTCG
GGGAAATCATCGTCCTTTCCTTGGCTGCTCGCCTGTGTTGCCACCTGGATTCTGCGCGGGACGTCCTTCT
GCTACGTCCCTTCGGCCCTCAATCCAGCGGACCTTCCTTCCCGCGGCCTGCTGCCGGCTCTGCGGCCTCT
TCCGCGTCTTCGCCTTCGCCCTCAGACGAGTCGGATCTCCCTTTGGGCCGCCTCCCCGCATCGATACCGT
CGACCTCGATCGAGACCTAGAAAAACATGGAGCAATCACAAGTAGCAATACAGCAGCTACCAATGCTGAT
TGTGCCTGGCTAGAAGCACAAGAGGAGGAGGAGGTGGGTTTTCCAGTCACACCTCAGGTACCTTTAAGAC
CAATGACTTACAAGGCAGCTGTAGATCTTAGCCACTTTTTAAAAGAAAAGGGGGGACTGGAAGGGCTAAT
TCACTCCCAACGAAGACAAGATATCCTTGATCTGTGGATCTACCACACACAAGGCTACTTCCCTGATTGG
CAGAACTACACACCAGGGCCAGGGATCAGATATCCACTGACCTTTGGATGGTGCTACAAGCTAGTACCAG
TTGAGCAAGAGAAGGTAGAAGAAGCCAATGAAGGAGAGAACACCCGCTTGTTACACCCTGTGAGCCTGCA
TGGGATGGATGACCCGGAGAGAGAAGTATTAGAGTGGAGGTTTGACAGCCGCCTAGCATTTCATCACATG
GCCCGAGAGCTGCATCCGGACTGTACTGGGTCTCTCTGGTTAGACCAGATCTGAGCCTGGGAGCTCTCTG
GCTAACTAGGGAACCCACTGCTTAAGCCTCAATAAAGCTTGCCTTGAGTGCTTCAAGTAGTGTGTGCCCG
TCTGTTGTGTGACTCTGGTAACTAGAGATCCCTCAGACCCTTTTAGTCAGTGTGGAAAATCTCTAGCAGC
ATGTGAGCAAAAGGCCAGCAAAAGGCCAGGAACCGTAAAAAGGCCGCGTTGCTGGCGTTTTTCCATAGGC
TCCGCCCCCCTGACGAGCATCACAAAAATCGACGCTCAAGTCAGAGGTGGCGAAACCCGACAGGACTATA
AAGATACCAGGCGTTTCCCCCTGGAAGCTCCCTCGTGCGCTCTCCTGTTCCGACCCTGCCGCTTACCGGA
TACCTGTCCGCCTTTCTCCCTTCGGGAAGCGTGGCGCTTTCTCATAGCTCACGCTGTAGGTATCTCAGTT
CGGTGTAGGTCGTTCGCTCCAAGCTGGGCTGTGTGCACGAACCCCCCGTTCAGCCCGACCGCTGCGCCTT
ATCCGGTAACTATCGTCTTGAGTCCAACCCGGTAAGACACGACTTATCGCCACTGGCAGCAGCCACTGGT
AACAGGATTAGCAGAGCGAGGTATGTAGGCGGTGCTACAGAGTTCTTGAAGTGGTGGCCTAACTACGGCT
ACACTAGAAGAACAGTATTTGGTATCTGCGCTCTGCTGAAGCCAGTTACCTTCGGAAAAAGAGTTGGTAG
CTCTTGATCCGGCAAACAAACCACCGCTGGTAGCGGTGGTTTTTTTGTTTGCAAGCAGCAGATTACGCGC
AGAAAAAAAGGATCTCAAGAAGATCCTTTGATCTTTTCTACGGGGTCTGACGCTCAGTGGAACGAAAACT
CACGTTAAGGGATTTTGGTCATGAGATTATCAAAAAGGATCTTCACCTAGATCCTTTTAAATTAAAAATG
AAGTTTTAAATCAATCTAAAGTATATATGAGTAAACTTGGTCTGACAGTTACCAATGCTTAATCAGTGAG
GCACCTATCTCAGCGATCTGTCTATTTCGTTCATCCATAGTTGCCTGACTCCCCGTCGTGTAGATAACTA
CGATACGGGAGGGCTTACCATCTGGCCCCAGTGCTGCAATGATACCGCGAGACCCACGCTCACCGGCTCC
AGATTTATCAGCAATAAACCAGCCAGCCGGAAGGGCCGAGCGCAGAAGTGGTCCTGCAACTTTATCCGCC
TCCATCCAGTCTATTAATTGTTGCCGGGAAGCTAGAGTAAGTAGTTCGCCAGTTAATAGTTTGCGCAACG
TTGTTGCCATTGCTACAGGCATCGTGGTGTCACGCTCGTCGTTTGGTATGGCTTCATTCAGCTCCGGTTC
CCAACGATCAAGGCGAGTTACATGATCCCCCATGTTGTGCAAAAAAGCGGTTAGCTCCTTCGGTCCTCCG
ATCGTTGTCAGAAGTAAGTTGGCCGCAGTGTTATCACTCATGGTTATGGCAGCACTGCATAATTCTCTTA
CTGTCATGCCATCCGTAAGATGCTTTTCTGTGACTGGTGAGTACTCAACCAAGTCATTCTGAGAATAGTG
TATGCGGCGACCGAGTTGCTCTTGCCCGGCGTCAATACGGGATAATACCGCGCCACATAGCAGAACTTTA
AAAGTGCTCATCATTGGAAAACGTTCTTCGGGGCGAAAACTCTCAAGGATCTTACCGCTGTTGAGATCCA
GTTCGATGTAACCCACTCGTGCACCCAACTGATCTTCAGCATCTTTTACTTTCACCAGCGTTTCTGGGTG
AGCAAAAACAGGAAGGCAAAATGCCGCAAAAAAGGGAATAAGGGCGACACGGAAATGTTGAATACTCATA
CTCTTCCTTTTTCAATATTATTGAAGCATTTATCAGGGTTATTGTCTCATGAGCGGATACATATTTGAAT
GTATTTAGAAAAATAAACAAATAGGGGTTCCGCGCACATTTCCCCGAAAAGTGCCACCTGAC
Features (pLannotate 1.2.2; 21 found; start..end, strand, type, name):
     31..83      -  misc_feature   bom (fragment): basis of mobility region from pBR322
    238..617     +  enhancer       CMV enhancer: human cytomegalovirus immediate early enhancer
    618..817     +  promoter       CMV promoter: human cytomegalovirus (CMV) immediate early promoter
    835..1015    +  LTR            5' LTR (truncated): truncated 5' long terminal repeat (LTR) from HIV-1
   1062..1187    +  misc_feature   HIV-1 Ψ: packaging signal of human immunodeficiency virus type 1
   1171..1509    +  CDS            HIV-1 gag (fragment): gag protein from human immunodeficiency virus 1; gag
   1686..1919    +  misc_feature   RRE: The Rev response element (RRE) of HIV-1 allows for Rev-dependent mRNA export from the nucleus to the cytoplasm.
   2296..2396    +  CDS            Rev (fragment): human immunodeficiency virus 1 (HIV-1) Rev protein; rev; enhances nuclear export of unspliced and incompletely spliced viral mRNAs
   2446..2563    +  misc_feature   cPPT/CTS: central polypurine tract and central termination sequence of HIV-1
   2645..2885    +  promoter       U6 promoter: RNA polymerase III promoter for human U6 snRNA
   2915..2990    +  misc_RNA       gRNA scaffold: guide RNA scaffold for the Streptococcus pyogenes CRISPR/Cas9 system
   3043..3535    +  promoter       PGK promoter: mouse phosphoglycerate kinase 1 promoter
   3565..4595    +  CDS            Cre (fragment): site-specific recombinase Cre is a site-specific recombinase from bacteriophage P1. Recombination occurs at loxP sequences.
   4628..4651    +  misc_feature   MCS (fragment): pBluescript multiple cloning site
   4651..5239    +  misc_feature   WPRE: woodchuck hepatitis virus posttranscriptional regulatory element
   5240..5259    +  misc_feature   MCS (fragment): pBluescript multiple cloning site
   5261..5761    +  CDS            nef (fragment): NEF_HV1LA - Experimental evidence at protein level: Swiss-Prot protein existence level 1. Extracellular Nef protein targets CD4(+) T-lymphocytes for apoptosis by interacting with CXCR4 surface receptors. From Human immunodeficiency virus type 1 group M subtype B (isolate Lai) (HIV-1).
   5768..5948    +  LTR            5' LTR (truncated): truncated 5' long terminal repeat (LTR) from HIV-1
   6010..6598    -  rep_origin     ori: high-copy-number ColE1/pMB1/pBR322/pUC origin of replication
   6769..7629    -  CDS            AmpR: β-lactamase; bla; confers resistance to ampicillin, carbenicillin, and related antibiotics
   7630..7734    -  promoter       AmpR promoter: bla
