>Addgene plasmid #89642 | Lenti-sgArid1a/Cre | addgene full sequence | sequence record 183096 | Addgene Partial NGS Result
GTCGACGGATCGGGAGATCTCCCGATCCCCTATGGTGCACTCTCAGTACAATCTGCTCTGATGCCGCATA
GTTAAGCCAGTATCTGCTCCCTGCTTGTGTGTTGGAGGTCGCTGAGTAGTGCGCGAGCAAAATTTAAGCT
ACAACAAGGCAAGGCTTGACCGACAATTGCATGAAGAATCTGCTTAGGGTTAGGCGTTTTGCGCTGCTTC
GCGATGTACGGGCCAGATATACGCGTTGACATTGATTATTGACTAGTTATTAATAGTAATCAATTACGGG
GTCATTAGTTCATAGCCCATATATGGAGTTCCGCGTTACATAACTTACGGTAAATGGCCCGCCTGGCTGA
CCGCCCAACGACCCCCGCCCATTGACGTCAATAATGACGTATGTTCCCATAGTAACGCCAATAGGGACTT
TCCATTGACGTCAATGGGTGGAGTATTTACGGTAAACTGCCCACTTGGCAGTACATCAAGTGTATCATAT
GCCAAGTACGCCCCCTATTGACGTCAATGACGGTAAATGGCCCGCCTGGCATTATGCCCAGTACATGACC
TTATGGGACTTTCCTACTTGGCAGTACATCTACGTATTAGTCATCGCTATTACCATGGTGATGCGGTTTT
GGCAGTACATCAATGGGCGTGGATAGCGGTTTGACTCACGGGGATTTCCAAGTCTCCACCCCATTGACGT
CAATGGGAGTTTGTTTTGGCACCAAAATCAACGGGACTTTCCAAAATGTCGTAACAACTCCGCCCCATTG
ACGCAAATGGGCGGTAGGCGTGTACGGTGGGAGGTCTATATAAGCAGCGCGTTTTGCCTGTACTGGGTCT
CTCTGGTTAGACCAGATCTGAGCCTGGGAGCTCTCTGGCTAACTAGGGAACCCACTGCTTAAGCCTCAAT
AAAGCTTGCCTTGAGTGCTTCAAGTAGTGTGTGCCCGTCTGTTGTGTGACTCTGGTAACTAGAGATCCCT
CAGACCCTTTTAGTCAGTGTGGAAAATCTCTAGCAGTGGCGCCCGAACAGGGACTTGAAAGCGAAAGGGA
AACCAGAGGAGCTCTCTCGACGCAGGACTCGGCTTGCTGAAGCGCGCACGGCAAGAGGCGAGGGGCGGCG
ACTGGTGAGTACGCCAAAAATTTTGACTAGCGGAGGCTAGAAGGAGAGAGATGGGTGCGAGAGCGTCAGT
ATTAAGCGGGGGAGAATTAGATCGCGATGGGAAAAAATTCGGTTAAGGCCAGGGGGAAAGAAAAAATATA
AATTAAAACATATAGTATGGGCAAGCAGGGAGCTAGAACGATTCGCAGTTAATCCTGGCCTGTTAGAAAC
ATCAGAAGGCTGTAGACAAATACTGGGACAGCTACAACCATCCCTTCAGACAGGATCAGAAGAACTTAGA
TCATTATATAATACAGTAGCAACCCTCTATTGTGTGCATCAAAGGATAGAGATAAAAGACACCAAGGAAG
CTTTAGACAAGATAGAGGAAGAGCAAAACAAAAGTAAGACCACCGCACAGCAAGCGGCCGGCCGCTGATC
TTCAGACCTGGAGGAGGAGATATGAGGGACAATTGGAGAAGTGAATTATATAAATATAAAGTAGTAAAAA
TTGAACCATTAGGAGTAGCACCCACCAAGGCAAAGAGAAGAGTGGTGCAGAGAGAAAAAAGAGCAGTGGG
AATAGGAGCTTTGTTCCTTGGGTTCTTGGGAGCAGCAGGAAGCACTATGGGCGCAGCGTCAATGACGCTG
ACGGTACAGGCCAGACAATTATTGTCTGGTATAGTGCAGCAGCAGAACAATTTGCTGAGGGCTATTGAGG
CGCAACAGCATCTGTTGCAACTCACAGTCTGGGGCATCAAGCAGCTCCAGGCAAGAATCCTGGCTGTGGA
AAGATACCTAAAGGATCAACAGCTCCTGGGGATTTGGGGTTGCTCTGGAAAACTCATTTGCACCACTGCT
GTGCCTTGGAATGCTAGTTGGAGTAATAAATCTCTGGAACAGATTTGGAATCACACGACCTGGATGGAGT
GGGACAGAGAAATTAACAATTACACAAGCTTAATACACTCCTTAATTGAAGAATCGCAAAACCAGCAAGA
AAAGAATGAACAAGAATTATTGGAATTAGATAAATGGGCAAGTTTGTGGAATTGGTTTAACATAACAAAT
TGGCTGTGGTATATAAAATTATTCATAATGATAGTAGGAGGCTTGGTAGGTTTAAGAATAGTTTTTGCTG
TACTTTCTATAGTGAATAGAGTTAGGCAGGGATATTCACCATTATCGTTTCAGACCCACCTCCCAACCCC
GAGGGGACCCGACAGGCCCGAAGGAATAGAAGAAGAAGGTGGAGAGAGAGACAGAGACAGATCCATTCGA
TTAGTGAACGGATCGGCACTGCGTGCGCCAATTCTGCAGACAAATGGCAGTATTCATCCACAATTTTAAA
AGAAAAGGGGGGATTGGGGGGTACAGTGCAGGGGAAAGAATAGTAGACATAATAGCAACAGACATACAAA
CTAAAGAATTACAAAAACAAATTACAAAAATTCAAAATTTTCGGGTTTATTACAGGGACAGCAGAGATCC
AGTTTGGTTAGTACCGGGCCCGCTCTAGCCCTGCAGGAACTGTTTAAACTGTGAGGGCCTATTTCCCATG
ATTCCTTCATATTTGCATATACGATACAAGGCTGTTAGAGAGATAATTGGAATTAATTTGACTGTAAACA
CAAAGATATTAGTACAAAATACGTGACGTAGAAAGTAATAATTTCTTGGGTAGTTTGCAGTTTTAAAATT
ATGTTTTAAAATGGACTATCATATGCTTACCGTAACTTGAAAGTATTTCGATTTCTTGGCTTTATATATC
TTGTGGAAAGGACCAAACACCGTATGGGTTAGTCCCACCATAGTTTTAGAGCTAGAAATAGCAAGTTAAA
ATAAGGCTAGTCCGTTATCAACTTGAAAAAGTGGCACCGAGTCGGTGCTTTTTTGTTTGGCGCGCCTATG
GCTTAATTAACATGGCGGCCGCATTCTACCGGGTAGGGGAGGCGCTTTTCCCAAGGCAGTCTGGAGCATG
CGCTTTAGCAGCCCCGCTGGGCACTTGGCGCTACACAAGTGGCCTCTGGCCTCGCACACATTCCACATCC
ACCGGTAGGCGCCAACCGGCTCCGTTCTTTGGTGGCCCCTTCGCGCCACCTTCTACTCCTCCCCTAGTCA
GGAAGTTCCCCCCCGCCCCGCAGCTCGCGTCGTGCAGGACGTGACAAATGGAAGTAGCACGTCTCACTAG
TCTCGTGCAGATGGACAGCACCGCTGAGCAATGGAAGCGGGTAGGCCTTTGGGGCAGCGGCCAATAGCAG
CTTTGCTCCTTCGCTTTCTGGGCTCAGAGGCTGGGAAGGGGTGGGTCCGGGGGCGGGCTCAGGGGCGGGC
TCAGGGGCGGGGCGGGCGCCCGAAGGTCCTCCGGAGGCCCGGCATTCTGCACGCTTCAAAAGCGCACGTC
TGCCGCGCTGTTCTCCTCTTCCTCATCTCCGGGACCCGGGATGCCCAAGAAGAAGAGGAAGGTGTCCAAT
TTACTGACCGTACACCAAAATTTGCCTGCATTACCGGTCGATGCAACGAGTGATGAGGTTCGCAAGAACC
TGATGGACATGTTCAGGGATCGCCAGGCGTTTTCTGAGCATACCTGGAAAATGCTTCTGTCCGTTTGCCG
GTCGTGGGCGGCATGGTGCAAGTTGAATAACCGGAAATGGTTTCCCGCAGAACCTGAAGATGTTCGCGAT
TATCTTCTATATCTTCAGGCGCGCGGTCTGGCAGTAAAAACTATCCAGCAACATTTGGGCCAGCTAAACA
TGCTTCATCGTCGGTCCGGGCTGCCACGACCAAGTGACAGCAATGCTGTTTCACTGGTTATGCGGCGGAT
CCGAAAAGAAAACGTTGATGCCGGTGAACGTGCAAAACAGGCTCTAGCGTTCGAACGCACTGATTTCGAC
CAGGTTCGTTCACTCATGGAAAATAGCGATCGCTGCCAGGATATACGTAATCTGGCATTTCTGGGGATTG
CTTATAACACCCTGTTACGTATAGCCGAAATTGCCAGGATCAGGGTTAAAGATATCTCACGTACTGACGG
TGGGAGAATGTTAATCCATATTGGCAGAACGAAAACGCTGGTTAGCACCGCAGGTGTAGAGAAGGCACTT
AGCCTGGGGGTAACTAAACTGGTCGAGCGATGGATTTCCGTCTCTGGTGTAGCTGATGATCCGAATAACT
ACCTGTTTTGCCGGGTCAGAAAAAATGGTGTTGCCGCGCCATCTGCCACCAGCCAGCTATCAACTCGCGC
CCTGGAAGGGATTTTTGAAGCAACTCATCGATTGATTTACGGCGCTAAGGATGACTCTGGTCAGAGATAC
CTGGCCTGGTCTGGACACAGTGCCCGTGTCGGAGCCGCGCGAGATATGGCCCGCGCTGGAGTTTCAATAC
CGGAGATCATGCAAGCTGGTGGCTGGACCAATGTAAATATTGTCATGAACTATATCCGTAACCTGGATAG
TGAAACAGGGGCAATGGTGCGCCTGCTGGAAGATGGCGATTAGCCATGTTTAAGGGTTCCGGTTCCACTA
GGTACAATTCGATATCAAGCTTATCGATAATCAACCTCTGGATTACAAAATTTGTGAAAGATTGACTGGT
ATTCTTAACTATGTTGCTCCTTTTACGCTATGTGGATACGCTGCTTTAATGCCTTTGTATCATGCTATTG
CTTCCCGTATGGCTTTCATTTTCTCCTCCTTGTATAAATCCTGGTTGCTGTCTCTTTATGAGGAGTTGTG
GCCCGTTGTCAGGCAACGTGGCGTGGTGTGCACTGTGTTTGCTGACGCAACCCCCACTGGTTGGGGCATT
GCCACCACCTGTCAGCTCCTTTCCGGGACTTTCGCTTTCCCCCTCCCTATTGCCACGGCGGAACTCATCG
CCGCCTGCCTTGCCCGCTGCTGGACAGGGGCTCGGCTGTTGGGCACTGACAATTCCGTGGTGTTGTCGGG
GAAATCATCGTCCTTTCCTTGGCTGCTCGCCTGTGTTGCCACCTGGATTCTGCGCGGGACGTCCTTCTGC
TACGTCCCTTCGGCCCTCAATCCAGCGGACCTTCCTTCCCGCGGCCTGCTGCCGGCTCTGCGGCCTCTTC
CGCGTCTTCGCCTTCGCCCTCAGACGAGTCGGATCTCCCTTTGGGCCGCCTCCCCGCATCGATACCGTCG
ACCTCGATCGAGACCTAGAAAAACATGGAGCAATCACAAGTAGCAATACAGCAGCTACCAATGCTGATTG
TGCCTGGCTAGAAGCACAAGAGGAGGAGGAGGTGGGTTTTCCAGTCACACCTCAGGTACCTTTAAGACCA
ATGACTTACAAGGCAGCTGTAGATCTTAGCCACTTTTTAAAAGAAAAGGGGGGACTGGAAGGGCTAATTC
ACTCCCAACGAAGACAAGATATCCTTGATCTGTGGATCTACCACACACAAGGCTACTTCCCTGATTGGCA
GAACTACACACCAGGGCCAGGGATCAGATATCCACTGACCTTTGGATGGTGCTACAAGCTAGTACCAGTT
GAGCAAGAGAAGGTAGAAGAAGCCAATGAAGGAGAGAACACCCGCTTGTTACACCCTGTGAGCCTGCATG
GGATGGATGACCCGGAGAGAGAAGTATTAGAGTGGAGGTTTGACAGCCGCCTAGCATTTCATCACATGGC
CCGAGAGCTGCATCCGGACTGTACTGGGTCTCTCTGGTTAGACCAGATCTGAGCCTGGGAGCTCTCTGGC
TAACTAGGGAACCCACTGCTTAAGCCTCAATAAAGCTTGCCTTGAGTGCTTCAAGTAGTGTGTGCCCGTC
TGTTGTGTGACTCTGGTAACTAGAGATCCCTCAGACCCTTTTAGTCAGTGTGGAAAATCTCTAGCAGCAT
GTGAGCAAAAGGCCAGCAAAAGGCCAGGAACCGTAAAAAGGCCGCGTTGCTGGCGTTTTTCCATAGGCTC
CGCCCCCCTGACGAGCATCACAAAAATCGACGCTCAAGTCAGAGGTGGCGAAACCCGACAGGACTATAAA
GATACCAGGCGTTTCCCCCTGGAAGCTCCCTCGTGCGCTCTCCTGTTCCGACCCTGCCGCTTACCGGATA
CCTGTCCGCCTTTCTCCCTTCGGGAAGCGTGGCGCTTTCTCATAGCTCACGCTGTAGGTATCTCAGTTCG
GTGTAGGTCGTTCGCTCCAAGCTGGGCTGTGTGCACGAACCCCCCGTTCAGCCCGACCGCTGCGCCTTAT
CCGGTAACTATCGTCTTGAGTCCAACCCGGTAAGACACGACTTATCGCCACTGGCAGCAGCCACTGGTAA
CAGGATTAGCAGAGCGAGGTATGTAGGCGGTGCTACAGAGTTCTTGAAGTGGTGGCCTAACTACGGCTAC
ACTAGAAGAACAGTATTTGGTATCTGCGCTCTGCTGAAGCCAGTTACCTTCGGAAAAAGAGTTGGTAGCT
CTTGATCCGGCAAACAAACCACCGCTGGTAGCGGTGGTTTTTTTGTTTGCAAGCAGCAGATTACGCGCAG
AAAAAAAGGATCTCAAGAAGATCCTTTGATCTTTTCTACGGGGTCTGACGCTCAGTGGAACGAAAACTCA
CGTTAAGGGATTTTGGTCATGAGATTATCAAAAAGGATCTTCACCTAGATCCTTTTAAATTAAAAATGAA
GTTTTAAATCAATCTAAAGTATATATGAGTAAACTTGGTCTGACAGTTACCAATGCTTAATCAGTGAGGC
ACCTATCTCAGCGATCTGTCTATTTCGTTCATCCATAGTTGCCTGACTCCCCGTCGTGTAGATAACTACG
ATACGGGAGGGCTTACCATCTGGCCCCAGTGCTGCAATGATACCGCGAGACCCACGCTCACCGGCTCCAG
ATTTATCAGCAATAAACCAGCCAGCCGGAAGGGCCGAGCGCAGAAGTGGTCCTGCAACTTTATCCGCCTC
CATCCAGTCTATTAATTGTTGCCGGGAAGCTAGAGTAAGTAGTTCGCCAGTTAATAGTTTGCGCAACGTT
GTTGCCATTGCTACAGGCATCGTGGTGTCACGCTCGTCGTTTGGTATGGCTTCATTCAGCTCCGGTTCCC
AACGATCAAGGCGAGTTACATGATCCCCCATGTTGTGCAAAAAAGCGGTTAGCTCCTTCGGTCCTCCGAT
CGTTGTCAGAAGTAAGTTGGCCGCAGTGTTATCACTCATGGTTATGGCAGCACTGCATAATTCTCTTACT
GTCATGCCATCCGTAAGATGCTTTTCTGTGACTGGTGAGTACTCAACCAAGTCATTCTGAGAATAGTGTA
TGCGGCGACCGAGTTGCTCTTGCCCGGCGTCAATACGGGATAATACCGCGCCACATAGCAGAACTTTAAA
AGTGCTCATCATTGGAAAACGTTCTTCGGGGCGAAAACTCTCAAGGATCTTACCGCTGTTGAGATCCAGT
TCGATGTAACCCACTCGTGCACCCAACTGATCTTCAGCATCTTTTACTTTCACCAGCGTTTCTGGGTGAG
CAAAAACAGGAAGGCAAAATGCCGCAAAAAAGGGAATAAGGGCGACACGGAAATGTTGAATACTCATACT
CTTCCTTTTTCAATATTATTGAAGCATTTATCAGGGTTATTGTCTCATGAGCGGATACATATTTGAATGT
ATTTAGAAAAATAAACAAATAGGGGTTCCGCGCACATTTCCCCGAAAAGTGCCACCTGAC
Features (pLannotate 1.2.2; 21 found; start..end, strand, type, name):
     31..83      -  misc_feature   bom (fragment): basis of mobility region from pBR322
    238..617     +  enhancer       CMV enhancer: human cytomegalovirus immediate early enhancer
    618..817     +  promoter       CMV promoter: human cytomegalovirus (CMV) immediate early promoter
    835..1015    +  LTR            5' LTR (truncated): truncated 5' long terminal repeat (LTR) from HIV-1
   1062..1187    +  misc_feature   HIV-1 Ψ: packaging signal of human immunodeficiency virus type 1
   1171..1509    +  CDS            HIV-1 gag (fragment): gag protein from human immunodeficiency virus 1; gag
   1684..1917    +  misc_feature   RRE: The Rev response element (RRE) of HIV-1 allows for Rev-dependent mRNA export from the nucleus to the cytoplasm.
   2294..2394    +  CDS            Rev (fragment): human immunodeficiency virus 1 (HIV-1) Rev protein; rev; enhances nuclear export of unspliced and incompletely spliced viral mRNAs
   2444..2561    +  misc_feature   cPPT/CTS: central polypurine tract and central termination sequence of HIV-1
   2643..2883    +  promoter       U6 promoter: RNA polymerase III promoter for human U6 snRNA
   2913..2988    +  misc_RNA       gRNA scaffold: guide RNA scaffold for the Streptococcus pyogenes CRISPR/Cas9 system
   3041..3533    +  promoter       PGK promoter: mouse phosphoglycerate kinase 1 promoter
   3563..4593    +  CDS            Cre (fragment): site-specific recombinase Cre is a site-specific recombinase from bacteriophage P1. Recombination occurs at loxP sequences.
   4626..4649    +  misc_feature   MCS (fragment): pBluescript multiple cloning site
   4649..5237    +  misc_feature   WPRE: woodchuck hepatitis virus posttranscriptional regulatory element
   5238..5257    +  misc_feature   MCS (fragment): pBluescript multiple cloning site
   5259..5759    +  CDS            nef (fragment): NEF_HV1LA - Experimental evidence at protein level: Swiss-Prot protein existence level 1. Extracellular Nef protein targets CD4(+) T-lymphocytes for apoptosis by interacting with CXCR4 surface receptors. From Human immunodeficiency virus type 1 group M subtype B (isolate Lai) (HIV-1).
   5766..5946    +  LTR            5' LTR (truncated): truncated 5' long terminal repeat (LTR) from HIV-1
   6008..6596    -  rep_origin     ori: high-copy-number ColE1/pMB1/pBR322/pUC origin of replication
   6767..7627    -  CDS            AmpR: β-lactamase; bla; confers resistance to ampicillin, carbenicillin, and related antibiotics
   7628..7732    -  promoter       AmpR promoter: bla
