[The description below was written by a language model from this plasmid's Addgene catalogue record and pLannotate feature annotations shown in this document.]
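Description:
Lenti-sgArid1a/Cre is an HIV-1-derived lentiviral transfer plasmid built on the pLL3.3 backbone that delivers a CRISPR guide RNA against mouse Arid1a (also known as BAF250a/Smarcf1) together with Cre recombinase. In bacteria it is maintained as a high-copy plasmid through a ColE1/pUC-type origin and selected with ampicillin via the bla gene; no mammalian drug-selection marker or fluorescent reporter is annotated. Two sequence records of about 7.76 kb, one supplied by the depositor and one from repository sequencing, differ by only two nucleotides and give the same feature map.

The viral genome is transcribed in packaging cells from a CMV enhancer/promoter fused to a truncated 5' LTR. It is followed by the Ψ packaging signal with a gag fragment, the Rev response element for nuclear export of the unspliced RNA, and the cPPT/CTS, which aids nuclear import. A second truncated LTR closes the unit downstream. Between these elements sit two independent expression cassettes. A human U6 RNA polymerase III promoter drives the Arid1a spacer joined to the Streptococcus pyogenes Cas9 guide scaffold, and a mouse PGK promoter drives the Cre coding sequence, followed by a WPRE to enhance transcript expression.

The plasmid encodes no Cas9, so editing depends on Cas9 supplied by the recipient cells or animal. Cre can recombine loxP-flanked alleles in transduced cells, so a single virus can couple Cre-dependent events with disruption of Arid1a. The associated publication describes quantitative, multiplexed analysis of tumor suppressor function in vivo, which fits this vector serving as one member of a set of sgRNA/Cre viruses.
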