Addgene plasmid #89642: Lenti-sgArid1a/Cre
Purpose: Expresses an Arid1a-targeting gRNA and Cre-recombinase
Depositing lab: Monte Winslow. Depositing organization: Stanford University. Publication: A quantitative and multiplexed approach to uncover the fitness landscape of tumor suppression in vivo. Rogers ZN, McFarland CD, Winters IP, Naranjo S, Chuang CH, Petrov D, Winslow MM. Nat Methods. 2017 May 22. doi: 10.1038/nmeth.4297. PubMed 28530655.
Backbone
  Vector backbone: pLL3.3
  Backbone size w/o insert (bp): 7741
  Vector type: Mammalian Expression, Lentiviral, Cre/Lox
Growth in bacteria
  Bacterial resistance: Ampicillin, 100 μg/mL
  Growth temperature: 37°C
  Growth strain: NEB Stable
  Copy number: High Copy
Gene/Insert
  Gene/Insert name: gRNA targeting Arid1a
  gRNA/shRNA sequence: TATGGGTTAGTCCCACCATA
  Species: M. musculus (mouse)
  Entrez Gene: Arid1a (a.k.a. 1110030E03Rik, BAF250, BAF250a, Osa1, Smarcf1)
Terms and licenses: Academic/Nonprofit Terms; Industry Terms: Not Available to Industry
Depositor comments: Annotated sequence at https://benchling.com/s/seq-mWjRXml9OQvZyOsXl2KI To view Winslow Lab vector sequences on Benchling, please visit https://benchling.com/winslowlab/f_/rgXCLH0mq9-winslow-lab-public-vectors-and-sequences/?sort=name
How to cite: Lenti-sgArid1a/Cre was a gift from Monte Winslow (Addgene plasmid # 89642 ; http://n2t.net/addgene:89642 ; RRID:Addgene_89642)
